>Addgene plasmid #85987 | pUC:FCP:ShBle:FCP:EGFP | depositor full sequence | sequence record 167038 | pUC:FCP:ShBle:FCP:EGFP sequence 7946 bps
TGTGCTGCAAGGCGATTAAGTTGGGTAACGCCAGGGTTTTCCCAGTCACGACGTTGTAAAACGACGGCCA
GTGAATTCGAGCTCGGTACCCCAAAGTAAGGCATAGAAATAATCTGCATGAAAAGATCTAACGATTTCTA
TCAGTTCCCCTACAAATGGATGCTTAGGGGTGCTTGTATGAGTGTACGAAAGAGCCAACCAAAAAATAAT
TTTTTATTCTGATTTTTAATTTTTTGTGCTAAAACATGCTGCGCTGTGTACTTCCTCCGTGCACCGGTAA
ACGCGCACGGAGGAAATACAGTGTTTTAGAAAAACAACGCGCAAAAATGCCAATCTTTATTATTTTGAAG
TGAAGCGCGCTATTTACTGTTATCGCGCTAATACTGTAAAAATTCGCGCTGATCTTGATGATACCACCTT
AACTTTGTTTCTATTTTTTGATAACAAATACAAAATCTACTAGTATTGTGCACCCTCCTACTACTAGCTA
CTACTAGGGAGTGTCGTACTAGTAGTCTAAAAATACGCGTGTTCAACATGCGCGTGCTAGAAGTATGATG
CGTGTGTAACAAATTTTTAAAAGATTAAAAAAATCTTTATTTTGAGGGATTGGATGCGTGATAGAATGGA
GAATTGTGTTCGTGGGATTCATTTTGACCTACCAATTAAAACGAATAAAAATGTCAGCGTCGATTATAGA
CACGAAGTACAGACCAGACAGCGCGTCGACGTCAGATTTTTATGGCCAATCAGATTGTTTCCAACACACA
AATGGAAAGAAAGAATGCATTCTGTGGAAGAGTGTACATCCGGGGGAATTTAGAACGAAAACCACGTCGG
TGAATTGTACACGCGACAATCCTCCAATCGTGGATAATCCAGGATTTTTTGTTGATGTTGAACTGCATAT
TTGCCGATCCTTCATGCGAACTCCAAATTTCTATATCATTTTTTCAGCAAAATCCAATATTTTTCAGCAA
AATCCAAAAAACAAGCCATCGTTTTACCGCTTTCGATCTTCTCATAACTTTATTCTTTCAACAGTATAAA
CTACCAAAAACAAACTTATATATCAAAATGGCCAAGTTGACCAGTGCCGTTCCGGTGCTCACCGCGCGCG
ACGTCGCCGGAGCGGTCGAGTTCTGGACCGACCGGCTCGGGTTCTCCCGGGACTTCGTGGAGGACGACTT
CGCCGGTGTGGTCCGGGACGACGTGACCCTGTTCATCAGCGCGGTCCAGGACCAGGTGGTGCCGGACAAC
ACCCTGGCCTGGGTGTGGGTGCGCGGCCTGGACGAGCTGTACGCCGAGTGGTCGGAGGTCGTGTCCACGA
ACTTCCGGGACGCCTCCGGGCCGGCCATGACCGAGATCGGCGAGCAGCCGTGGGGGCGGGAGTTCGCCCT
GCGCGACCCGGCCGGCAACTGCGTGCACTTCGTGGCCGAGGAGCAGGACTGAGCATTTTATTAATCCTTA
TTTGATCGATTCATTGATTCGAATATAGTGAGACCCTTCCGTTGACAACTACAATCGATTCCTAATTTAA
TTATTTAGTAGAGTTCCTTGAGTTTTTGTCACAAATATATTATCTACTTCTATCATATACTACTATTCAT
AGCTAGCTACGCATTGTTTCCTCAATCCATACGCAGTTGTACTGTTACATTCACAACCCGTATCCCTCAT
GACCTCTTGACTGTATCCTACAGTACGTATTTCCTTTATTTTTCTCTTCCACGAGCTACAGTAGCCACAC
CCCTACGGTACGGTACAGTATTGATAAATCAACCGACGACAGCGCCTCTCAACTGCCAAACAGCTGGAAT
GCGTTCGTTTGAGAATGACCCCAAGACAAAAGATCCATTTTCAACCTACAGTAACGTCCGCCCACGTTTG
CAGGATCCAAAAATGCGAGGAATCAATCCAGTCGAACTAGTCGAGAAAGGGCAACAAAGATCCAATTTCC
GTACTAGACAGATGTACAGTATGGAATCGAGTGAATCAAACCAGTCGATTCAGTCGAACTAGTCGAGGAT
TGTAATCAATACTGTACATAGTTTGCGCTTTGCCTTCCACTAAGTTACCGGTACAGGAGTAGTAGATTTT
GTGAGATTTTTCATGACAAACAAATCGAAAAGTAAAAAAAAAACCTATTAGAAATCAACAATGACGACGA
TGATGATGTAACATGATGAGGAGGATAATCATAATAGTGACAATTCAACTATCGTATCACCTTATTTCTT
CACAATCAGCCAAAAGAAAATTCCCTAGAGGTCAGCAGAAAAAATTACGAAAAGAACGGCGTACTGTACA
GCAACGGCGAAGGATTGACAAATGAATAGTATTATTAGAATAAAAAGTGTTTGGTTTTCGTTATCGTTAT
ATTTATCGGTATTGTTACTATTACTATTTAGTTTGGTTCTATTTTTTAATAGTAATAATAATAATAATAA
TGATACAACAATCATAGTAGTGGGCGTTAATGGATTTCTTCTACCAACAAGAACAACAATAACGCCGACA
TCAGCACAGCGACTACTGTTGTCGTCTACTACAGCACAACAACAACGACTCAAAGTAAGGCATAGAAATA
ATCTGCATGAAAAGATCTAACGATTTCTATCAGTTCCCCTACAAATGGATGCTTAGGGGTGCTTGTATGA
GTGTACGAAAGAGCCAACCAAAAAATAATTTTTTATTCTGATTTTTAATTTTTTGTGCTAAAACATGCTG
CGCTGTGTACTTCCTCCGTGCACCGGTAAACGCGCACGGAGGAAATACAGTGTTTTAGAAAAACAACGCG
CAAAAATGCCAATCTTTATTATTTTGAAGTGAAGCGCGCTATTTACTGTTATCGCGCTAATACTGTAAAA
ATTCGCGCTGATCTTGATGATACCACCTTAACTTTGTTTCTATTTTTTGATAACAAATACAAAATCTACT
AGTATTGTGCACCCTCCTACTACTAGCTACTACTAGGGAGTGTCGTACTAGTAGTCTAAAAATACGCGTG
TTCAACATGCGCGTGCTAGAAGTATGATGCGTGTGTAACAAATTTTTAAAAGATTAAAAAAATCTTTATT
TTGAGGGATTGGATGCGTGATAGAATGGAGAATTGTGTTCGTGGGATTCATTTTGACCTACCAATTAAAA
CGAATAAAAATGTCAGCGTCGATTATAGACACGAAGTACAGACCAGACAGCGCGTCGACGTCAGATTTTT
ATGGCCAATCAGATTGTTTCCAACACACAAATGGAAAGAAAGAATGCATTCTGTGGAAGAGTGTACATCC
GGGGGAATTTAGAACGAAAACCACGTCGGTGAATTGTACACGCGACAATCCTCCAATCGTGGATAATCCA
GGATTTTTTGTTGATGTTGAACTGCATATTTGCCGATCCTTCATGCGAACTCCAAATTTCTATATCATTT
TTTCAGCAAAATCCAATATTTTTCAGCAAAATCCAAAAAACAAGCCATCGTTTTACCGCTTTCGATCTTC
TCATAACTTTATTCTTTCAACAGTATAAACTACCAAAAACAAACTTATATATCAAAATGGTGAGCAAGGG
CGAGGAGCTGTTCACCGGGGTGGTGCCCATCCTGGTCGAGCTGGACGGCGACGTAAACGGCCACAAGTTC
AGCGTGTCCGGCGAGGGCGAGGGCGATGCCACCTACGGCAAGCTGACCCTGAAGTTCATCTGCACCACCG
GCAAGCTGCCCGTGCCCTGGCCCACCCTCGTGACCACCCTGACCTACGGCGTGCAGTGCTTCAGCCGCTA
CCCCGACCACATGAAGCAGCACGACTTCTTCAAGTCCGCCATGCCCGAAGGCTACGTCCAGGAGCGCACC
ATCTTCTTCAAGGACGACGGCAACTACAAGACCCGCGCCGAGGTGAAGTTCGAGGGCGACACCCTGGTGA
ACCGCATCGAGCTGAAGGGCATCGACTTCAAGGAGGACGGCAACATCCTGGGGCACAAGCTGGAGTACAA
CTACAACAGCCACAACGTCTATATCATGGCCGACAAGCAGAAGAACGGCATCAAGGTGAACTTCAAGATC
CGCCACAACATCGAGGACGGCAGCGTGCAGCTCGCCGACCACTACCAGCAGAACACCCCCATCGGCGACG
GCCCCGTGCTGCTGCCCGACAACCACTACCTGAGCACCCAGTCCGCCCTGAGCAAAGACCCCAACGAGAA
GCGCGATCACATGGTCCTGCTGGAGTTCGTGACCGCCGCCGGGATCACTCTCGGCATGGACGAGCTGTAC
AAGTAAGCATTTTATTAATCCTTATTTGATCGATTCATTGATTCGAATATAGTGAGACCCTTCCGTTGAC
AACTACAATCGATTCCTAATTTAATTATTTAGTAGAGTTCCTTGAGTTTTTGTCACAAATATATTATCTA
CTTCTATCATATACTACTATTCATAGCTAGCTACGCATTGTTTCCTCAATCCATACGCAGTTGTACTGTT
ACATTCACAACCCGTATCCCTCATGACCTCTTGACTGTATCCTACAGTACGTATTTCCTTTATTTTTCTC
TTCCACGAGCTACAGTAGCCACACCCCTACGGTACGGTACAGTATTGATAAATCAACCGACGACAGCGCC
TCTCAACTGCCAAACAGCTGGAATGCGTTCGTTTGAGAATGACCCCAAGACAAAAGATCCATTTTCAACC
TACAGTAACGTCCGCCCACGTTTGCAGGATCCAAAAATGCGAGGAATCAATCCAGTCGAACTAGTCGAGA
AAGGGCAACAAAGATCCAATTTCCGTACTAGACAGATGTACAGTATGGAATCGAGTGAATCAAACCAGTC
GATTCAGTCGAACTAGTCGAGGATTGTAATCAATACTGTACATAGTTTGCGCTTTGCCTTCCACTAAGTT
ACCGGTACAGGAGTAGTAGATTTTGTGAGATTTTTCATGACAAACAAATCGAAAAGTAAAAAAAAAACCT
ATTAGAAATCAACAATGACGACGATGATGATGTAACATGATGAGGAGGATAATCATAATAGTGACAATTC
AACTATCGTATCACCTTATTTCTTCACAATCAGCCAAAAGAAAATTCCCTAGAGGTCAGCAGAAAAAATT
ACGAAAAGAACGGCGTACTGTACAGCAACGGCGAAGGATTGACAAATGAATAGTATTATTAGAATAAAAA
GTGTTTGGTTTTCGTTATCGTTATATTTATCGGTATTGTTACTATTACTATTTAGTTTGGTTCTATTTTT
TAATAGTAATAATAATAATAATAATGATACAACAATCATAGTAGTGGGCGTTAATGGATTTCTTCTACCA
ACAAGAACAACAATAACGCCGACATCAGCACAGCGACTACTGTTGTCGTCTACTAAGGCATGCAAGCTTG
GCGTAATCATGGTCATAGCTGTTTCCTGTGTGAAATTGTTATCCGCTCACAATTCCACACAACATACGAG
CCGGAAGCATAAAGTGTAAAGCCTGGGGTGCCTAATGAGTGAGCTAACTCACATTAATTGCGTTGCGCTC
ACTGCCCGCTTTCCAGTCGGGAAACCTGTCGTGCCAGCTGCATTAATGAATCGGCCAACGCGCGGGGAGA
GGCGGTTTGCGTATTGGGCGCTCTTCCGCTTCCTCGCTCACTGACTCGCTGCGCTCGGTCGTTCGGCTGC
GGCGAGCGGTATCAGCTCACTCAAAGGCGGTAATACGGTTATCCACAGAATCAGGGGATAACGCAGGAAA
GAACATGTGAGCAAAAGGCCAGCAAAAGGCCAGGAACCGTAAAAAGGCCGCGTTGCTGGCGTTTTTCCAT
AGGCTCCGCCCCCCTGACGAGCATCACAAAAATCGACGCTCAAGTCAGAGGTGGCGAAACCCGACAGGAC
TATAAAGATACCAGGCGTTTCCCCCTGGAAGCTCCCTCGTGCGCTCTCCTGTTCCGACCCTGCCGCTTAC
CGGATACCTGTCCGCCTTTCTCCCTTCGGGAAGCGTGGCGCTTTCTCATAGCTCACGCTGTAGGTATCTC
AGTTCGGTGTAGGTCGTTCGCTCCAAGCTGGGCTGTGTGCACGAACCCCCCGTTCAGCCCGACCGCTGCG
CCTTATCCGGTAACTATCGTCTTGAGTCCAACCCGGTAAGACACGACTTATCGCCACTGGCAGCAGCCAC
TGGTAACAGGATTAGCAGAGCGAGGTATGTAGGCGGTGCTACAGAGTTCTTGAAGTGGTGGCCTAACTAC
GGCTACACTAGAAGAACAGTATTTGGTATCTGCGCTCTGCTGAAGCCAGTTACCTTCGGAAAAAGAGTTG
GTAGCTCTTGATCCGGCAAACAAACCACCGCTGGTAGCGGTGGTTTTTTTGTTTGCAAGCAGCAGATTAC
GCGCAGAAAAAAAGGATCTCAAGAAGATCCTTTGATCTTTTCTACGGGGTCTGACGCTCAGTGGAACGAA
AACTCACGTTAAGGGATTTTGGTCATGAGATTATCAAAAAGGATCTTCACCTAGATCCTTTTAAATTAAA
AATGAAGTTTTAAATCAATCTAAAGTATATATGAGTAAACTTGGTCTGACAGTTACCAATGCTTAATCAG
TGAGGCACCTATCTCAGCGATCTGTCTATTTCGTTCATCCATAGTTGCCTGACTCCCCGTCGTGTAGATA
ACTACGATACGGGAGGGCTTACCATCTGGCCCCAGTGCTGCAATGATACCGCGAGACCCACGCTCACCGG
CTCCAGATTTATCAGCAATAAACCAGCCAGCCGGAAGGGCCGAGCGCAGAAGTGGTCCTGCAACTTTATC
CGCCTCCATCCAGTCTATTAATTGTTGCCGGGAAGCTAGAGTAAGTAGTTCGCCAGTTAATAGTTTGCGC
AACGTTGTTGCCATTGCTACAGGCATCGTGGTGTCACGCTCGTCGTTTGGTATGGCTTCATTCAGCTCCG
GTTCCCAACGATCAAGGCGAGTTACATGATCCCCCATGTTGTGCAAAAAAGCGGTTAGCTCCTTCGGTCC
TCCGATCGTTGTCAGAAGTAAGTTGGCCGCAGTGTTATCACTCATGGTTATGGCAGCACTGCATAATTCT
CTTACTGTCATGCCATCCGTAAGATGCTTTTCTGTGACTGGTGAGTACTCAACCAAGTCATTCTGAGAAT
AGTGTATGCGGCGACCGAGTTGCTCTTGCCCGGCGTCAATACGGGATAATACCGCGCCACATAGCAGAAC
TTTAAAAGTGCTCATCATTGGAAAACGTTCTTCGGGGCGAAAACTCTCAAGGATCTTACCGCTGTTGAGA
TCCAGTTCGATGTAACCCACTCGTGCACCCAACTGATCTTCAGCATCTTTTACTTTCACCAGCGTTTCTG
GGTGAGCAAAAACAGGAAGGCAAAATGCCGCAAAAAAGGGAATAAGGGCGACACGGAAATGTTGAATACT
CATACTCTTCCTTTTTCAATATTATTGAAGCATTTATCAGGGTTATTGTCTCATGAGCGGATACATATTT
GAATGTATTTAGAAAAATAAACAAATAGGGGTTCCGCGCACATTTCCCCGAAAAGTGCCACCTGACGTCT
AAGAAACCATTATTATCATGACATTAACCTATAAAAATAGGCGTATCACGAGGCCCTTTCGTCTCGCGCG
TTTCGGTGATGACGGTGAAAACCTCTGACACATGCAGCTCCCGGAGACGGTCACAGCTTGTCTGTAAGCG
GATGCCGGGAGCAGACAAGCCCGTCAGGGCGCGTCAGCGGGTGTTGGCGGGTGTCGGGGCTGGCTTAACT
ATGCGGCATCAGAGCAGATTGTACTGAGAGTGCACCATATGCGGTGTGAAATACCGCACAGATGCGTAAG
GAGAAAATACCGCATCAGGCGCCATTCGCCATTCAGGCTGCGCAACTGTTGGGAAGGGCGATCGGTGCGG
GCCTCTTCGCTATTACGCCAGCTGGCGAAAGGGGGA
Features (pLannotate 1.2.2; 12 found; start..end, strand, type, name):
   1078..1452    +  CDS            BleoR: antibiotic-binding protein; Sh ble from Streptoalloteichus hindustanus; confers resistance to bleomycin, phleomycin, and Zeocin™
   3557..4276    +  CDS            EGFP: the original enhanced GFP (Yang et al., 1996) mammalian codon-optimized
   5426..5442    -  protein_bind   lac operator: The lac repressor binds to the lac operator to inhibit transcription in E. coli. This inhibition can be relieved by adding lactose or isopropyl-β-D-thiogalactopyranoside (IPTG). lac repressor encoded by lacI
   5450..5480    -  promoter       lac promoter: promoter for the E. coli lac operon
   5495..5516    -  protein_bind   CAP binding site: CAP binding activates transcription in the presence of cAMP. E. coli catabolite activator protein
   5529..5621    -  CDS            lacI (fragment): lac repressor; lacI; The lac repressor binds to the lac operator to inhibit transcription in E. coli. This inhibition can be relieved by adding lactose or isopropyl-β-D-thiogalactopyranoside (IPTG).
   5804..6392    -  rep_origin     ori: high-copy-number ColE1/pMB1/pBR322/pUC origin of replication
   6563..7423    -  CDS            AmpR: β-lactamase; bla; confers resistance to ampicillin, carbenicillin, and related antibiotics
   7424..7528    -  promoter       AmpR promoter: bla
   7623..7658    +  CDS            rop (fragment): Rop protein, which maintains plasmids at low copy number; rop
   7760..7859    +  misc_feature   bom (fragment): basis of mobility region from pBR322
   7865..76      -  CDS            lacZα (fragment) (across the origin): LacZα fragment of β-galactosidase; lacZ fragment
