>Addgene plasmid #85987 | pUC:FCP:ShBle:FCP:EGFP | addgene full sequence | sequence record 169790 | Addgene NGS Result
TGTGCTGCAAGGCGATTAAGTTGGGTAACGCCAGGGTTTTCCCAGTCACGACGTTGTAAAACGACGGCCA
GTGAATTCGAGCTCGGTACCCCAAAGTAAGGCATAGAAATAATCTGCATGAAAAGATCTAACGATTTCTA
TCAGTTCCCCTACAAATGGATGCTTAGGGGTGCTTGTATGAGTGTACGAAAGAGCCAACCAAAAAATAAT
TTTTTATTCTGATTTTTAATTTTTTGTGCTAAAACATGCTGCGCTGTGTACTTCCTCCGTGCACCGGTAA
ACGCGCACGGAGGAAATACAGTGTTTTAGAAAAACAACGCGCAAAAATGCCAATCTTTATTATTTTGAAG
TGAAGCGCGCTATTTACTGTTATCGCGCTAATACTGTAAAAATTCGCGCTGATCTTGATGATACCACCTT
AACTTTGTTTCTATTTTTTGATAACAAATACAAAATCTACTAGTATTGTGCACCCTCCTACTACTAGCTA
CTACTAGGGAGTGTCGTACTAGTAGTCTAAAAATACGCGTGTTCAACATGCGCGTGCTAGAAGTATGATG
CGTGTGTAACAAATTTTTAAAAGATTAAAAAAATCTTTATTTTGAGGGATTGGATGCGTGATAGAATGGA
GAATTGTGTTCGTGGGATTCATTTTGACCTACCAATTAAAACGAATAAAAATGTCAGCGTCGATTATAGA
CACGAAGTACAGACCAGACAGCGCGTCGACGTCAGATTTTTATGGCCAATCAGATTGTTTCCAACACACA
AATGGAAAGAAAGAATGCATTCTGTGGAAGAGTGTACATCCGGGGGAATTTAGAACGAAAACCACGTCGG
TGAATTGTACACGCGACAATCCTCCAATCGTGGATAATCCAGGATTTTTTGTTGATGTTGAACTGCATAT
TTGCCGATCCTTCATGCGAACTCCAAATTTCTATATCATTTTTTCAGCAAAATCCAATATTTTTCAGCAA
AATCCAAAAAACAAGCCATCGTTTTACCGCTTTCGATCTTCTCATAACTTTATTCTTTCAACAGTATAAA
CTACCAAAAACAAACTTATATATCAAAATGGCCAAGTTGACCAGTGCCGTTCCGGTGCTCACCGCGCGCG
ACGTCGCCGGAGCGGTCGAGTTCTGGACCGACCGGCTCGGGTTCTCCCGGGACTTCGTGGAGGACGACTT
CGCCGGTGTGGTCCGGGACGACGTGACCCTGTTCATCAGCGCGGTCCAGGACCAGGTGGTGCCGGACAAC
ACCCTGGCCTGGGTGTGGGTGCGCGGCCTGGACGAGCTGTACGCCGAGTGGTCGGAGGTCGTGTCCACGA
ACTTCCGGGACGCCTCCGGGCCGGCCATGACCGAGATCGGCGAGCAGCCGTGGGGGCGGGAGTTCGCCCT
GCGCGACCCGGCCGGCAACTGCGTGCACTTCGTGGCCGAGGAGCAGGACTGAGCATTTTATTAATCCTTA
TTTGATCGATTCATTGATTCGAATATAGTGAGACCCTTCCGTTGACAACTACAATCGATTCCTAATTTAA
TTATTTAGTAGAGTTCCTTGAGTTTTTGTCACAAATATTATTATCTACTTCTATCATATACTACTATTCA
TAGCTAGCTACGCATTGTTTCCTCAATCCATACGCAGTTGTACTGTTACATTCACAACCCGTATCCCTCA
TGACCTCTTGACTGTATCCTACAGTACGTATTTCCTTTATTTTTCTCTTCCACGAGCTACAGTAGCCACA
CCCCTACGGTACGGTACAGTATTGATAAATCAACCGACGACAGCGCCTCTCAACTGCCAAACAGCTGGAA
TGCGTTCGTTTGAGAATGACCCCAAGACAAAAGATCCATTTTCAACCTACAGTAACGTCCGCCCACGTTT
GCAGGATCCAAAAATGCGAGGAATCAATCCAGTCGAACTAGTCGAGAAAGGGCAACAAAGATCCAATTTC
CGTACTAGACAGATGTACAGTATGGAATCGAGTGAATCAAACCAGTCGATTCAGTCGAACTAGTCGAGGA
TTGTAATCAATACTGTACATAGTTTGCGCTTTGCCTTCCACTAAGTTACCGGTACAGGAGTAGTAGATTT
TGTGAGATTTTTCATGACAAACAAATCGAAAAGTAAAAAAAAAACCTATTAGAAATCAACAATGACGACG
ATGATGATGTAACATGATGAGGAGGATAATCATAATAGTGACAATTCAACTATCGTATCACCTTATTTCT
TCACAATCAGCCAAAAGAAAATTCCCTAGAGGTCAGCAGAAAAAATTACGAAAAGAACGGCGTACTGTAC
AGCAACGGCGAAGGATTGACAAATGAATAGTATTATTAGAATAAAAAGTGTTTGGTTTTCGTTATCGTTA
TATTTATCGGTATTGTTACTATTACTATTTAGTTTGGTTCTATTTTTTAATAGTAATAATAATAATAATA
ATGATACAACAATCATAGTAGTGGGCGTTAATGGATTTCTTCTACCAACAAGAACAACAATAACGCCGAC
ATCAGCACAGCGACTACTGTTGTCGTCTACTACAGCACAACAACAACGACTCAAAGTAAGGCATAGAAAT
AATCTGCATGAAAAGATCTAACGATTTCTATCAGTTCCCCTACAAATGGATGCTTAGGGGTGCTTGTATG
AGTGTACGAAAGAGCCAACCAAAAAATAATTTTTTATTCTGATTTTTAATTTTTTGTGCTAAAACATGCT
GCGCTGTGTACTTCCTCCGTGCACCGGTAAACGCGCACGGAGGAAATACAGTGTTTTAGAAAAACAACGC
GCAAAAATGCCAATCTTTATTATTTTGAAGTGAAGCGCGCTATTTACTGTTATCGCGCTAATACTGTAAA
AATTCGCGCTGATCTTGATGATACCACCTTAACTTTGTTTCTATTTTTTGATAACAAATACAAAATCTAC
TAGTATTGTGCACCCTCCTACTACTAGCTACTACTAGGGAGTGTCGTACTAGTAGTCTAAAAATACGCGT
GTTCAACATGCGCGTGCTAGAAGTATGATGCGTGTGTAACAAATTTTTAAAAGATTAAAAAAATCTTTAT
TTTGAGGGATTGGATGCGTGATAGAATGGAGAATTGTGTTCGTGGGATTCATTTTGACCTACCAATTAAA
ACGAATAAAAATGTCAGCGTCGATTATAGACACGAAGTACAGACCAGACAGCGCGTCGACGTCAGATTTT
TATGGCCAATCAGATTGTTTCCAACACACAAATGGAAAGAAAGAATGCATTCTGTGGAAGAGTGTACATC
CGGGGGAATTTAGAACGAAAACCACGTCGGTGAATTGTACACGCGACAATCCTCCAATCGTGGATAATCC
AGGATTTTTTGTTGATGTTGAACTGCATATTTGCCGATCCTTCATGCGAACTCCAAATTTCTATATCATT
TTTTCAGCAAAATCCAATATTTTTCAGCAAAATCCAAAAAACAAGCCATCGTTTTACCGCTTTCGATCTT
CTCATAACTTTATTCTTTCAACAGTATAAACTACCAAAAACAAACTTATATATCAAAATGGTGAGCAAGG
GCGAGGAGCTGTTCACCGGGGTGGTGCCCATCCTGGTCGAGCTGGACGGCGACGTAAACGGCCACAAGTT
CAGCGTGTCCGGCGAGGGCGAGGGCGATGCCACCTACGGCAAGCTGACCCTGAAGTTCATCTGCACCACC
GGCAAGCTGCCCGTGCCCTGGCCCACCCTCGTGACCACCCTGACCTACGGCGTGCAGTGCTTCAGCCGCT
ACCCCGACCACATGAAGCAGCACGACTTCTTCAAGTCCGCCATGCCCGAAGGCTACGTCCAGGAGCGCAC
CATCTTCTTCAAGGACGACGGCAACTACAAGACCCGCGCCGAGGTGAAGTTCGAGGGCGACACCCTGGTG
AACCGCATCGAGCTGAAGGGCATCGACTTCAAGGAGGACGGCAACATCCTGGGGCACAAGCTGGAGTACA
ACTACAACAGCCACAACGTCTATATCATGGCCGACAAGCAGAAGAACGGCATCAAGGTGAACTTCAAGAT
CCGCCACAACATCGAGGACGGCAGCGTGCAGCTCGCCGACCACTACCAGCAGAACACCCCCATCGGCGAC
GGCCCCGTGCTGCTGCCCGACAACCACTACCTGAGCACCCAGTCCGCCCTGAGCAAAGACCCCAACGAGA
AGCGCGATCACATGGTCCTGCTGGAGTTCGTGACCGCCGCCGGGATCACTCTCGGCATGGACGAGCTGTA
CAAGTAAGCATTTTATTAATCCTTATTTGATCGATTCATTGATTCGAATATAGTGAGACCCTTCCGTTGA
CAACTACAATCGATTCCTAATTTAATTATTTAGTAGAGTTCCTTGAGTTTTTGTCACAAATATTATTATC
TACTTCTATCATATACTACTATTCATAGCTAGCTACGCATTGTTTCCTCAATCCATACGCAGTTGTACTG
TTACATTCACAACCCGTATCCCTCATGACCTCTTGACTGTATCCTACAGTACGTATTTCCTTTATTTTTC
TCTTCCACGAGCTACAGTAGCCACACCCCTACGGTACGGTACAGTATTGATAAATCAACCGACGACAGCG
CCTCTCAACTGCCAAACAGCTGGAATGCGTTCGTTTGAGAATGACCCCAAGACAAAAGATCCATTTTCAA
CCTACAGTAACGTCCGCCCACGTTTGCAGGATCCAAAAATGCGAGGAATCAATCCAGTCGAACTAGTCGA
GAAAGGGCAACAAAGATCCAATTTCCGTACTAGACAGATGTACAGTATGGAATCGAGTGAATCAAAACAG
TCGATTCAGTCGAACTAGTCGAGGATTGTAATCAATACTGTACATAGTTTGCGCTTTGCCTTCCACTAAG
TTACCGGTACAGGAGTAGTAGATTTTGTGAGATTTTTCATGACAAACAAATCGAAAAGTAAAAAAAAAAC
CTATTAGAAATCAACAATGACGACGATGATGATGTAACATGATGAGGAGGATAATCATAATAGTGACAAT
TCAACTATCGTATCACCTTATTTCTTCACAATCAGCCAAAAGAAAATTCCCTAGAGGTCAGCAGAAAAAA
TTACGAAAAGAACGGCGTACTGTACAGCAACGGCGAAGGATTGACAAATGAATAGTATTATTAGAATAAA
AAGTGTTTGGTTTTCGTTATCGTTATATTTATCGGTATTGTTACTATTACTATTTAGTTTGGTTCTATTT
TTTAATAGTAATAATAATAATAATAATGATACAACAATCATAGTAGTGGGCGTTAATGGATTTCTTCTAC
CAACAAGAACAACAATAACGCCGACATCAGCACAGCGACTACTGTTGTCGTCGACTAAGGCATGCAAGCT
TGGCGTAATCATGGTCATAGCTGTTTCCTGTGTGAAATTGTTATCCGCTCACAATTCCACACAACATACG
AGCCGGAAGCATAAAGTGTAAAGCCTGGGGTGCCTAATGAGTGAGCTAACTCACATTAATTGCGTTGCGC
TCACTGCCCGCTTTCCAGTCGGGAAACCTGTCGTGCCAGCTGCATTAATGAATCGGCCAACGCGCGGGGA
GAGGCGGTTTGCGTATTGGGCGCTCTTCCGCTTCCTCGCTCACTGACTCGCTGCGCTCGGTCGTTCGGCT
GCGGCGAGCGGTATCAGCTCACTCAAAGGCGGTAATACGGTTATCCACAGAATCAGGGGATAACGCAGGA
AAGAACATGTGAGCAAAAGGCCAGCAAAAGGCCAGGAACCGTAAAAAGGCCGCGTTGCTGGCGTTTTTCC
ATAGGCTCCGCCCCCCTGACGAGCATCACAAAAATCGACGCTCAAGTCAGAGGTGGCGAAACCCGACAGG
ACTATAAAGATACCAGGCGTTTCCCCCTGGAAGCTCCCTCGTGCGCTCTCCTGTTCCGACCCTGCCGCTT
ACCGGATACCTGTCCGCCTTTCTCCCTTCGGGAAGCGTGGCGCTTTCTCATAGCTCACGCTGTAGGTATC
TCAGTTCGGTGTAGGTCGTTCGCTCCAAGCTGGGCTGTGTGCACGAACCCCCCGTTCAGCCCGACCGCTG
CGCCTTATCCGGTAACTATCGTCTTGAGTCCAACCCGGTAAGACACGACTTATCGCCACTGGCAGCAGCC
ACTGGTAACAGGATTAGCAGAGCGAGGTATGTAGGCGGTGCTACAGAGTTCTTGAAGTGGTGGCCTAACT
ACGGCTACACTAGAAGAACAGTATTTGGTATCTGCGCTCTGCTGAAGCCAGTTACCTTCGGAAAAAGAGT
TGGTAGCTCTTGATCCGGCAAACAAACCACCGCTGGTAGCGGTGGTTTTTTTGTTTGCAAGCAGCAGATT
ACGCGCAGAAAAAAAGGATCTCAAGAAGATCCTTTGATCTTTTCTACGGGGTCTGACGCTCAGTGGAACG
AAAACTCACGTTAAGGGATTTTGGTCATGAGATTATCAAAAAGGATCTTCACCTAGATCCTTTTAAATTA
AAAATGAAGTTTTAAATCAATCTAAAGTATATATGAGTAAACTTGGTCTGACAGTTACCAATGCTTAATC
AGTGAGGCACCTATCTCAGCGATCTGTCTATTTCGTTCATCCATAGTTGCCTGACTCCCCGTCGTGTAGA
TAACTACGATACGGGAGGGCTTACCATCTGGCCCCAGTGCTGCAATGATACCGCGAGACCCACGCTCACC
GGCTCCAGATTTATCAGCAATAAACCAGCCAGCCGGAAGGGCCGAGCGCAGAAGTGGTCCTGCAACTTTA
TCCGCCTCCATCCAGTCTATTAATTGTTGCCGGGAAGCTAGAGTAAGTAGTTCGCCAGTTAATAGTTTGC
GCAACGTTGTTGCCATTGCTACAGGCATCGTGGTGTCACGCTCGTCGTTTGGTATGGCTTCATTCAGCTC
CGGTTCCCAACGATCAAGGCGAGTTACATGATCCCCCATGTTGTGCAAAAAAGCGGTTAGCTCCTTCGGT
CCTCCGATCGTTGTCAGAAGTAAGTTGGCCGCAGTGTTATCACTCATGGTTATGGCAGCACTGCATAATT
CTCTTACTGTCATGCCATCCGTAAGATGCTTTTCTGTGACTGGTGAGTACTCAACCAAGTCATTCTGAGA
ATAGTGTATGCGGCGACCGAGTTGCTCTTGCCCGGCGTCAATACGGGATAATACCGCGCCACATAGCAGA
ACTTTAAAAGTGCTCATCATTGGAAAACGTTCTTCGGGGCGAAAACTCTCAAGGATCTTACCGCTGTTGA
GATCCAGTTCGATGTAACCCACTCGTGCACCCAACTGATCTTCAGCATCTTTTACTTTCACCAGCGTTTC
TGGGTGAGCAAAAACAGGAAGGCAAAATGCCGCAAAAAAGGGAATAAGGGCGACACGGAAATGTTGAATA
CTCATACTCTTCCTTTTTCAATATTATTGAAGCATTTATCAGGGTTATTGTCTCATGAGCGGATACATAT
TTGAATGTATTTAGAAAAATAAACAAATAGGGGTTCCGCGCACATTTCCCCGAAAAGTGCCACCTGACGT
CTAAGAAACCATTATTATCATGACATTAACCTATAAAAATAGGCGTATCACGAGGCCCTTTCGTCTCGCG
CGTTTCGGTGATGACGGTGAAAACCTCTGACACATGCAGCTCCCGGAGACGGTCACAGCTTGTCTGTAAG
CGGATGCCGGGAGCAGACAAGCCCGTCAGGGCGCGTCAGCGGGTGTTGGCGGGTGTCGGGGCTGGCTTAA
CTATGCGGCATCAGAGCAGATTGTACTGAGAGTGCACCATATGCGGTGTGAAATACCGCACAGATGCGTA
AGGAGAAAATACCGCATCAGGCGCCATTCGCCATTCAGGCTGCGCAACTGTTGGGAAGGGCGATCGGTGC
GGGCCTCTTCGCTATTACGCCAGCTGGCGAAAGGGGGA
Features (pLannotate 1.2.2; 12 found; start..end, strand, type, name):
   1078..1452    +  CDS            BleoR: antibiotic-binding protein; Sh ble from Streptoalloteichus hindustanus; confers resistance to bleomycin, phleomycin, and Zeocin™
   3558..4277    +  CDS            EGFP: the original enhanced GFP (Yang et al., 1996) mammalian codon-optimized
   5428..5444    -  protein_bind   lac operator: The lac repressor binds to the lac operator to inhibit transcription in E. coli. This inhibition can be relieved by adding lactose or isopropyl-β-D-thiogalactopyranoside (IPTG). lac repressor encoded by lacI
   5452..5482    -  promoter       lac promoter: promoter for the E. coli lac operon
   5497..5518    -  protein_bind   CAP binding site: CAP binding activates transcription in the presence of cAMP. E. coli catabolite activator protein
   5531..5623    -  CDS            lacI (fragment): lac repressor; lacI; The lac repressor binds to the lac operator to inhibit transcription in E. coli. This inhibition can be relieved by adding lactose or isopropyl-β-D-thiogalactopyranoside (IPTG).
   5806..6394    -  rep_origin     ori: high-copy-number ColE1/pMB1/pBR322/pUC origin of replication
   6565..7425    -  CDS            AmpR: β-lactamase; bla; confers resistance to ampicillin, carbenicillin, and related antibiotics
   7426..7530    -  promoter       AmpR promoter: bla
   7625..7660    +  CDS            rop (fragment): Rop protein, which maintains plasmids at low copy number; rop
   7762..7861    +  misc_feature   bom (fragment): basis of mobility region from pBR322
   7867..76      -  CDS            lacZα (fragment) (across the origin): LacZα fragment of β-galactosidase; lacZ fragment
