[The description below was written by a language model from this plasmid's Addgene catalogue record and pLannotate feature annotations shown in this document.]
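Description:
pUC:FCP:ShBle:FCP:EGFP is a transformation vector of roughly 7.9 kb for the polar marine diatom Fragilariopsis cylindrus. The catalogue lists the backbone as unknown, but the name and annotated features point to a pUC-type cloning plasmid. These features include a high-copy ColE1/pMB1-family origin, a β-lactamase gene with its own promoter for ampicillin selection in E. coli, and remnants of the lac promoter/operator, CAP site and lacZα region that flank the cloning site. Short lacI, rop and bom fragments are leftover backbone sequence with no evident function here. No diatom replication element is annotated. How the plasmid persists in the alga is not stated in the record.

The payload consists of two separate expression cassettes in the same orientation, both assembled by Gibson cloning. The first carries Sh ble, the bleomycin-family binding protein from Streptoalloteichus hindustanus, which confers Zeocin resistance and serves as the selectable marker in the diatom. The second carries EGFP, annotated as the mammalian codon-optimised version, as a fluorescent reporter. According to the record, each gene is driven by an FCP promoter and closed by an FCP terminator, both amplified from F. cylindrus genomic DNA. The automated annotation does not recognise these native elements, so they presumably lie in the long unannotated stretches flanking each coding sequence.

The two sequence records, one supplied by the depositor and one from repository sequencing, differ by only two nucleotides in length and give the same feature layout. The plasmid lets transformants be selected on Zeocin and checked for transgene expression by fluorescence. It was deposited as part of an effort to develop genetic tools for marine protists.
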