Addgene plasmid #85987: pUC:FCP:ShBle:FCP:EGFP
Purpose: Expresses ShBle and EGFP with FCP promoters/terminators for F. cylindrus transformation.
Depositing lab: Thomas Mock. Depositing organization: University of East Anglia. Publication: Genetic tool development in marine protists: emerging model organisms for experimental cell biology. Faktorova D, Nisbet RER, Fernandez Robledo JA, Casacuberta E, Sudek L, Allen AE, Ares M Jr, Areste C, Balestreri C, Barbrook AC, Beardslee P, Bender S, Booth DS, Bouget FY, Bowler C, Breglia SA, Brownlee C, Burger G, Cerutti H, Cesaroni R, Chiurillo MA, Clemente T, Coles DB, Collier JL, Cooney EC, Coyne K, Docampo R, Dupont CL, Edgcomb V, Einarsson E, Elustondo PA, Federici F, Freire-Beneitez V, Freyria NJ, Fukuda K, Garcia PA, Girguis PR, Gomaa F, Gornik SG, Guo J, Hampl V, Hanawa Y, Haro-Contreras ER, Hehenberger E, Highfield A, Hirakawa Y, Hopes A, Howe CJ, Hu I, Ibanez J, Irwin NAT, Ishii Y, Janowicz NE, Jones AC, Kachale A, Fujimura-Kamada K, Kaur B, Kaye JZ, Kazana E, Keeling PJ, King N, Klobutcher LA, Lander N, Lassadi I, Li Z, Lin S, Lozano JC, Luan F, Maruyama S, Matute T, Miceli C, Minagawa J, Moosburner M, Najle SR, Nanjappa D, Nimmo IC, Noble L, Novak Vanclova AMG, Nowacki M, Nunez I, Pain A, Piersanti A, Pucciarelli S, Pyrih J, Rest JS, Rius M, Robertson D, Ruaud A, Ruiz-Trillo I, Sigg MA, Silver PA, Slamovits CH, Jason Smith G, Sprecher BN, Stern R, Swart EC, Tsaousis AD, Tsypin L, Turkewitz A, Turnsek J, Valach M, Verge V, von Dassow P, von der Haar T, Waller RF, Wang L, Wen X, Wheeler G, Woods A, Zhang H, Mock T, Worden AZ, Lukes J. Nat Methods. 2020 May;17(5):481-494. doi: 10.1038/s41592-020-0796-x. Epub 2020 Apr 6. PubMed 32251396.
Backbone
  Vector backbone: Unknown
  Selectable markers: Zeocin
Growth in bacteria
  Bacterial resistance: Ampicillin, 100 μg/mL
  Growth temperature: 37°C
  Growth strain: DH5alpha
  Copy number: Unknown
Gene/Insert 1
  Gene/Insert name: ShBle (alt name: Zeocin resistance)
  Promoter: FCP
  Cloning method: Gibson Cloning
  Sequencing primers: 5′ Zeo-R (ctgatgaacagggtcacgtc)
Gene/Insert 2
  Gene/Insert name: EGFP
  Species: jellyfish
  Promoter: FCP
  Cloning method: Gibson Cloning
  Sequencing primers: 5′ EXFP-R; 3′ EXFP-internal-F (ACGACGGCAACTACAAGACC)
Resource information
  A portion of this plasmid was derived from a plasmid made by: The FCP promoter and terminator were amplified from Fragilariopsis cylindrus gDNA.
Terms and licenses: Academic/Nonprofit Terms; Industry Terms: Not Available to Industry
How to cite: pUC:FCP:ShBle:FCP:EGFP was a gift from Thomas Mock (Addgene plasmid # 85987 ; http://n2t.net/addgene:85987 ; RRID:Addgene_85987)
